Addgene plasmid #222694: pLenti-UMI
Purpose: (Empty Backbone) CRISPR-screening
Depositing lab: Ulrich Elling. Depositing organization: Institut fuer Molekulare Biotechnologie (IMBA). Publication: CRISPR-UMI: single-cell lineage tracing of pooled CRISPR-Cas9 screens. Michlits G, Hubmann M, Wu SH, Vainorius G, Budusan E, Zhuk S, Burkard TR, Novatchkova M, Aichinger M, Lu Y, Reece-Hoyes J, Nitsch R, Schramek D, Hoepfner D, Elling U. Nat Methods. 2017 Dec;14(12):1191-1197. doi: 10.1038/nmeth.4466. Epub 2017 Oct 16. PubMed 29039415.
Backbone
  Vector backbone: FUW
  Vector type: Mammalian Expression, Lentiviral, CRISPR
  Selectable markers: Neomycin (select with G418) ; GFP
  Tag / fusion protein: GFP (C terminal on backbone)
Growth in bacteria
  Bacterial resistance: Ampicillin, 100 μg/mL
  Growth temperature: 37°C
  Growth strain: NEB Stable
  Copy number: High Copy
Gene/Insert
  Gene/Insert name: None
  Mutation: PGK without BsmBI cutsite
  Tag / fusion protein: GFP (C terminal on backbone)
Terms and licenses: Academic/Nonprofit Terms; Industry Terms: Not Available to Industry
How to cite: pLenti-UMI was a gift from Ulrich Elling (Addgene plasmid # 222694 ; http://n2t.net/addgene:222694 ; RRID:Addgene_222694)
