[The description below was written by a language model from this plasmid's Addgene catalogue record and pLannotate feature annotations shown in this document.]
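Description:
pLenti-UMI is an empty lentiviral guide-RNA backbone built on the FUW vector and intended for pooled CRISPR-Cas9 screening in mammalian cells; the associated work describes CRISPR-UMI, an approach that uses unique molecular identifiers to trace individual cell lineages within a pooled screen. It is propagated in E. coli as a high-copy plasmid through a ColE1/pUC-type origin with ampicillin selection (AmpR). The roughly 10.7 kb sequence also retains backbone elements outside the viral genome, including an f1 origin and an SV40/EM7-driven bleomycin/Zeocin resistance cassette with an SV40 poly(A) signal.

The viral genome is transcribed from a CMV enhancer/promoter fused to a truncated HIV-1 5' LTR. This is followed by the Ψ packaging signal with a partial gag sequence, the Rev response element for nuclear export of the full-length RNA, and the cPPT/CTS. A second LTR annotation followed by a bGH poly(A) signal closes the transfer cassette. The payload has two units. A human U6 Pol III promoter sits upstream of partial matches to the S. pyogenes tracrRNA/gRNA scaffold, which suggests a modified scaffold. No guide is present. The record does not specify the cloning site or where the UMI sits. Downstream, a mouse PGK promoter, altered to remove a BsmBI site (presumably so that this enzyme can be used for cloning), drives EGFP followed by a neomycin phosphotransferase gene, and a WPRE enhances expression. How the EGFP and neo reading frames are linked is not annotated. Transduced cells can thus be identified by green fluorescence or selected with G418. Cas9 is not encoded and must be supplied separately.
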