Features (pLannotate 1.2.2; 34 found; start..end, strand, type, name):
    132..312     +  LTR            5' LTR (truncated): truncated 5' long terminal repeat (LTR) from HIV-1
    344..568     +  polyA_signal   bGH poly(A) signal: bovine growth hormone polyadenylation signal
    572..593     +  promoter       SV40 promoter (fragment): SV40 enhancer and early promoter
    614..1042    +  rep_origin     f1 ori (sequence partly withheld): f1 bacteriophage origin of replication; arrow indicates direction of (+) strand synthesis
   1056..1385    +  promoter       SV40 promoter: SV40 enhancer and early promoter
   1433..1480    +  promoter       EM7 promoter: synthetic bacterial promoter&nbsp
   1499..1873    +  CDS            BleoR: antibiotic-binding protein; Sh ble from Streptoalloteichus hindustanus; confers resistance to bleomycin, phleomycin, and Zeocin™
   1883..2008    +  CDS            ble (fragment): BLE_KLEPN - Experimental evidence at protein level: Swiss-Prot protein existence level 1. Binding protein with a strong affinity to the bleomycin family of antibiotics. Binds to CL990; an antimitotic-antibiotic compound. From Klebsiella pneumoniae.
   2003..2124    +  polyA_signal   SV40 poly(A) signal: SV40 polyadenylation signal
   2195..2217    -  protein_bind   lac operator (fragment): The lac repressor binds to the lac operator to inhibit transcription in E. coli. This inhibition can be relieved by adding lactose or isopropyl-β-D-thiogalactopyranoside (IPTG). lac repressor encoded by lacI
   2221..2251    -  promoter       lac promoter: promoter for the E. coli lac operon
   2266..2287    -  protein_bind   CAP binding site: CAP binding activates transcription in the presence of cAMP. E. coli catabolite activator protein
   2300..2392    -  CDS            lacI (fragment): lac repressor; lacI; The lac repressor binds to the lac operator to inhibit transcription in E. coli. This inhibition can be relieved by adding lactose or isopropyl-β-D-thiogalactopyranoside (IPTG).
   2575..3163    -  rep_origin     ori: high-copy-number ColE1/pMB1/pBR322/pUC origin of replication
   3334..4194    -  CDS            AmpR: β-lactamase; bla; confers resistance to ampicillin, carbenicillin, and related antibiotics
   4195..4299    -  promoter       AmpR promoter: bla
   4358..4410    -  misc_feature   bom (fragment): basis of mobility region from pBR322
   4569..4948    +  enhancer       CMV enhancer: human cytomegalovirus immediate early enhancer
   4949..5148    +  promoter       CMV promoter: human cytomegalovirus (CMV) immediate early promoter
   5166..5346    +  LTR            5' LTR (truncated): truncated 5' long terminal repeat (LTR) from HIV-1
   5393..5518    +  misc_feature   HIV-1 Ψ: packaging signal of human immunodeficiency virus type 1
   5502..5865    +  CDS            HIV-1 gag (fragment): gag protein from human immunodeficiency virus 1; gag
   6011..6244    +  misc_feature   RRE: The Rev response element (RRE) of HIV-1 allows for Rev-dependent mRNA export from the nucleus to the cytoplasm.
   6621..6721    +  CDS            Rev (fragment): human immunodeficiency virus 1 (HIV-1) Rev protein; rev; enhances nuclear export of unspliced and incompletely spliced viral mRNAs
   6771..6888    +  misc_feature   cPPT/CTS: central polypurine tract and central termination sequence of HIV-1
   7016..7256    +  promoter       U6 promoter: RNA polymerase III promoter for human U6 snRNA
   7309..7376    +  misc_RNA       tracrRNA (fragment): trans-activating CRISPR RNA for the Streptococcus pyogenes CRISPR/Cas9 system
   7383..7426    +  misc_RNA       gRNA scaffold (fragment): guide RNA scaffold for the Streptococcus pyogenes CRISPR/Cas9 system
   7592..8091    +  promoter       PGK promoter: mouse phosphoglycerate kinase 1 promoter
   8113..8829    +  CDS            EGFP: EGFP is a basic (constitutively fluorescent) green fluorescent protein published in 1996, derived from Aequorea victoria. It is reported to be a rapidly-maturing weak dimer with moderate acid sensitivity.
   8896..9687    +  CDS            neo: KKA2_KLEPN - Also known as kan, nptII. Experimental evidence at protein level: Swiss-Prot protein existence level 1. Resistance to kanamycin, neomycin, paromomycin, ribostamycin, butirosin and gentamicin B. From Klebsiella pneumoniae.
   9689..9710    +  misc_feature   MCS (fragment): pBluescript multiple cloning site
   9713..10301   +  misc_feature   WPRE: woodchuck hepatitis virus posttranscriptional regulatory element
  10238..125     +  CDS            nef (fragment) (across the origin): NEF_HV1H2 - Experimental evidence at protein level: Swiss-Prot protein existence level 1. Extracellular Nef protein targets CD4(+) T-lymphocytes for apoptosis by interacting with CXCR4 surface receptors. From Human immunodeficiency virus type 1 group M subtype B (isolate HXB2) (HIV-1).
>Addgene plasmid #222694 | pLenti-UMI | addgene full sequence | sequence record 441457 | Addgene NGS Result
AGAACACCCGCTTGTTACACCCTGTGAGCCTGCATGGGATGGATGACCCGGAGAGAGAAGTATTAGAGTG
GAGGTTTGACAGCCGCCTAGCATTTCATCACATGGCCCGAGAGCTGCATCCGGACTGTACTGGGTCTCTC
TGGTTAGACCAGATCTGAGCCTGGGAGCTCTCTGGCTAACTAGGGAACCCACTGCTTAAGCCTCAATAAA
GCTTGCCTTGAGTGCTTCAAGTAGTGTGTGCCCGTCTGTTGTGTGACTCTGGTAACTAGAGATCCCTCAG
ACCCTTTTAGTCAGTGTGGAAAATCTCTAGCAGGGCCCGTTTAAACCCGCTGATCAGCCTCGACTGTGCC
TTCTAGTTGCCAGCCATCTGTTGTTTGCCCCTCCCCCGTGCCTTCCTTGACCCTGGAAGGTGCCACTCCC
ACTGTCCTTTCCTAATAAAATGAGGAAATTGCATCGCATTGTCTGAGTAGGTGTCATTCTATTCTGGGGG
GTGGGGTGGGGCAGGACAGCAAGGGGGAGGATTGGGAAGACAATAGCAGGCATGCTGGGGATGCGGTGGG
CTCTATGGCTTCTGAGGCGGAAAGAACCAGCTGGGGCTCTAGGGGGTATCCCC
[124 nt withheld, positions 614-737]
C
[91 nt withheld, positions 739-829]
A
[49 nt withheld, positions 831-879]
CCTTTGACGTTGGAGTCCACGTTCTTT
[37 nt withheld, positions 907-943]
ACCCTATCTCGGTCTATTCTTTTGATTTATAAGGGATTTTGCCGATTTCGGCCTATTGGTTAAAAAATGA
GCTGATTTAACAAAAATTTAACGCGAATTAATTCTGTGGAATGTGTGTCAGTTAGGGTGTGGAAAGTCCC
CAGGCTCCCCAGCAGGCAGAAGTATGCAAAGCATGCATCTCAATTAGTCAGCAACCAGGTGTGGAAAGTC
CCCAGGCTCCCCAGCAGGCAGAAGTATGCAAAGCATGCATCTCAATTAGTCAGCAACCATAGTCCCGCCC
CTAACTCCGCCCATCCCGCCCCTAACTCCGCCCAGTTCCGCCCATTCTCCGCCCCATGGCTGACTAATTT
TTTTTATTTATGCAGAGGCCGAGGCCGCCTCTGCCTCTGAGCTATTCCAGAAGTAGTGAGGAGGCTTTTT
TGGAGGCCTAGGCTTTTGCAAAAAGCTCCCGGGAGCTTGTATATCCATTTTCGGATCTGATCAGCACGTG
TTGACAATTAATCATCGGCATAGTATATCGGCATAGTATAATACGACAAGGTGAGGAACTAAACCATGGC
CAAGTTGACCAGTGCCGTTCCGGTGCTCACCGCGCGCGACGTCGCCGGAGCGGTCGAGTTCTGGACCGAC
CGGCTCGGGTTCTCCCGGGACTTCGTGGAGGACGACTTCGCCGGTGTGGTCCGGGACGACGTGACCCTGT
TCATCAGCGCGGTCCAGGACCAGGTGGTGCCGGACAACACCCTGGCCTGGGTGTGGGTGCGCGGCCTGGA
CGAGCTGTACGCCGAGTGGTCGGAGGTCGTGTCCACGAACTTCCGGGACGCCTCCGGGCCGGCCATGACC
GAGATCGGCGAGCAGCCGTGGGGGCGGGAGTTCGCCCTGCGCGACCCGGCCGGCAACTGCGTGCACTTCG
TGGCCGAGGAGCAGGACTGACACGTGCTACGAGATTTCGATTCCACCGCCGCCTTCTATGAAAGGTTGGG
CTTCGGAATCGTTTTCCGGGACGCCGGCTGGATGATCCTCCAGCGCGGGGATCTCATGCTGGAGTTCTTC
GCCCACCCCAACTTGTTTATTGCAGCTTATAATGGTTACAAATAAAGCAATAGCATCACAAATTTCACAA
ATAAAGCATTTTTTTCACTGCATTCTAGTTGTGGTTTGTCCAAACTCATCAATGTATCTTATCATGTCTG
TATACCGTCGACCTCTAGCTAGAGCTTGGCGTAATCATGGTCATAGCTGTTTCCTGTGTGAAATTGTTAT
CCGCTCACAATTCCACACAACATACGAGCCGGAAGCATAAAGTGTAAAGCCTGGGGTGCCTAATGAGTGA
GCTAACTCACATTAATTGCGTTGCGCTCACTGCCCGCTTTCCAGTCGGGAAACCTGTCGTGCCAGCTGCA
TTAATGAATCGGCCAACGCGCGGGGAGAGGCGGTTTGCGTATTGGGCGCTCTTCCGCTTCCTCGCTCACT
GACTCGCTGCGCTCGGTCGTTCGGCTGCGGCGAGCGGTATCAGCTCACTCAAAGGCGGTAATACGGTTAT
CCACAGAATCAGGGGATAACGCAGGAAAGAACATGTGAGCAAAAGGCCAGCAAAAGGCCAGGAACCGTAA
AAAGGCCGCGTTGCTGGCGTTTTTCCATAGGCTCCGCCCCCCTGACGAGCATCACAAAAATCGACGCTCA
AGTCAGAGGTGGCGAAACCCGACAGGACTATAAAGATACCAGGCGTTTCCCCCTGGAAGCTCCCTCGTGC
GCTCTCCTGTTCCGACCCTGCCGCTTACCGGATACCTGTCCGCCTTTCTCCCTTCGGGAAGCGTGGCGCT
TTCTCATAGCTCACGCTGTAGGTATCTCAGTTCGGTGTAGGTCGTTCGCTCCAAGCTGGGCTGTGTGCAC
GAACCCCCCGTTCAGCCCGACCGCTGCGCCTTATCCGGTAACTATCGTCTTGAGTCCAACCCGGTAAGAC
ACGACTTATCGCCACTGGCAGCAGCCACTGGTAACAGGATTAGCAGAGCGAGGTATGTAGGCGGTGCTAC
AGAGTTCTTGAAGTGGTGGCCTAACTACGGCTACACTAGAAGAACAGTATTTGGTATCTGCGCTCTGCTG
AAGCCAGTTACCTTCGGAAAAAGAGTTGGTAGCTCTTGATCCGGCAAACAAACCACCGCTGGTAGCGGTG
GTTTTTTTGTTTGCAAGCAGCAGATTACGCGCAGAAAAAAAGGATCTCAAGAAGATCCTTTGATCTTTTC
TACGGGGTCTGACGCTCAGTGGAACGAAAACTCACGTTAAGGGATTTTGGTCATGAGATTATCAAAAAGG
ATCTTCACCTAGATCCTTTTAAATTAAAAATGAAGTTTTAAATCAATCTAAAGTATATATGAGTAAACTT
GGTCTGACAGTTACCAATGCTTAATCAGTGAGGCACCTATCTCAGCGATCTGTCTATTTCGTTCATCCAT
AGTTGCCTGACTCCCCGTCGTGTAGATAACTACGATACGGGAGGGCTTACCATCTGGCCCCAGTGCTGCA
ATGATACCGCGAGACCCACGCTCACCGGCTCCAGATTTATCAGCAATAAACCAGCCAGCCGGAAGGGCCG
AGCGCAGAAGTGGTCCTGCAACTTTATCCGCCTCCATCCAGTCTATTAATTGTTGCCGGGAAGCTAGAGT
AAGTAGTTCGCCAGTTAATAGTTTGCGCAACGTTGTTGCCATTGCTACAGGCATCGTGGTGTCACGCTCG
TCGTTTGGTATGGCTTCATTCAGCTCCGGTTCCCAACGATCAAGGCGAGTTACATGATCCCCCATGTTGT
GCAAAAAAGCGGTTAGCTCCTTCGGTCCTCCGATCGTTGTCAGAAGTAAGTTGGCCGCAGTGTTATCACT
CATGGTTATGGCAGCACTGCATAATTCTCTTACTGTCATGCCATCCGTAAGATGCTTTTCTGTGACTGGT
GAGTACTCAACCAAGTCATTCTGAGAATAGTGTATGCGGCGACCGAGTTGCTCTTGCCCGGCGTCAATAC
GGGATAATACCGCGCCACATAGCAGAACTTTAAAAGTGCTCATCATTGGAAAACGTTCTTCGGGGCGAAA
ACTCTCAAGGATCTTACCGCTGTTGAGATCCAGTTCGATGTAACCCACTCGTGCACCCAACTGATCTTCA
GCATCTTTTACTTTCACCAGCGTTTCTGGGTGAGCAAAAACAGGAAGGCAAAATGCCGCAAAAAAGGGAA
TAAGGGCGACACGGAAATGTTGAATACTCATACTCTTCCTTTTTCAATATTATTGAAGCATTTATCAGGG
TTATTGTCTCATGAGCGGATACATATTTGAATGTATTTAGAAAAATAAACAAATAGGGGTTCCGCGCACA
TTTCCCCGAAAAGTGCCACCTGACGTCGACGGATCGGGAGATCTCCCGATCCCCTATGGTGCACTCTCAG
TACAATCTGCTCTGATGCCGCATAGTTAAGCCAGTATCTGCTCCCTGCTTGTGTGTTGGAGGTCGCTGAG
TAGTGCGCGAGCAAAATTTAAGCTACAACAAGGCAAGGCTTGACCGACAATTGCATGAAGAATCTGCTTA
GGGTTAGGCGTTTTGCGCTGCTTCGCGATGTACGGGCCAGATATACGCGCGCGTTGACATTGATTATTGA
CTAGTTATTAATAGTAATCAATTACGGGGTCATTAGTTCATAGCCCATATATGGAGTTCCGCGTTACATA
ACTTACGGTAAATGGCCCGCCTGGCTGACCGCCCAACGACCCCCGCCCATTGACGTCAATAATGACGTAT
GTTCCCATAGTAACGCCAATAGGGACTTTCCATTGACGTCAATGGGTGGAGTATTTACGGTAAACTGCCC
ACTTGGCAGTACATCAAGTGTATCATATGCCAAGTACGCCCCCTATTGACGTCAATGACGGTAAATGGCC
CGCCTGGCATTATGCCCAGTACATGACCTTATGGGACTTTCCTACTTGGCAGTACATCTACGTATTAGTC
ATCGCTATTACCATGGTGATGCGGTTTTGGCAGTACATCAATGGGCGTGGATAGCGGTTTGACTCACGGG
GATTTCCAAGTCTCCACCCCATTGACGTCAATGGGAGTTTGTTTTGGCACCAAAATCAACGGGACTTTCC
AAAATGTCGTAACAACTCCGCCCCATTGACGCAAATGGGCGGTAGGCGTGTACGGTGGGAGGTCTATATA
AGCAGCGCGTTTTGCCTGTACTGGGTCTCTCTGGTTAGACCAGATCTGAGCCTGGGAGCTCTCTGGCTAA
CTAGGGAACCCACTGCTTAAGCCTCAATAAAGCTTGCCTTGAGTGCTTCAAGTAGTGTGTGCCCGTCTGT
TGTGTGACTCTGGTAACTAGAGATCCCTCAGACCCTTTTAGTCAGTGTGGAAAATCTCTAGCAGTGGCGC
CCGAACAGGGACTTGAAAGCGAAAGGGAAACCAGAGGAGCTCTCTCGACGCAGGACTCGGCTTGCTGAAG
CGCGCACGGCAAGAGGCGAGGGGCGGCGACTGGTGAGTACGCCAAAAATTTTGACTAGCGGAGGCTAGAA
GGAGAGAGATGGGTGCGAGAGCGTCAGTATTAAGCGGGGGAGAATTAGATCGCGATGGGAAAAAATTCGG
TTAAGGCCAGGGGGAAAGAAAAAATATAAATTAAAACATATAGTATGGGCAAGCAGGGAGCTAGAACGAT
TCGCAGTTAATCCTGGCCTGTTAGAAACATCAGAAGGCTGTAGACAAATACTGGGACAGCTACAACCATC
CCTTCAGACAGGATCAGAAGAACTTAGATCATTATATAATACAGTAGCAACCCTCTATTGTGTGCATCAA
AGGATAGAGATAAAAGACACCAAGGAAGCTTTAGACAAGATAGAGGAAGAGCAAAACAAAAGTAAGACCA
CCGCACAGCAAGCGGCCGCTGATCTTCAGACCTGGAGGAGGAGATATGAGGGACAATTGGAGAAGTGAAT
TATATAAATATAAAGTAGTAAAAATTGAACCATTAGGAGTAGCACCCACCAAGGCAAAGAGAAGAGTGGT
GCAGAGAGAAAAAAGAGCAGTGGGAATAGGAGCTTTGTTCCTTGGGTTCTTGGGAGCAGCAGGAAGCACT
ATGGGCGCAGCGTCAATGACGCTGACGGTACAGGCCAGACAATTATTGTCTGGTATAGTGCAGCAGCAGA
ACAATTTGCTGAGGGCTATTGAGGCGCAACAGCATCTGTTGCAACTCACAGTCTGGGGCATCAAGCAGCT
CCAGGCAAGAATCCTGGCTGTGGAAAGATACCTAAAGGATCAACAGCTCCTGGGGATTTGGGGTTGCTCT
GGAAAACTCATTTGCACCACTGCTGTGCCTTGGAATGCTAGTTGGAGTAATAAATCTCTGGAACAGATTT
GGAATCACACGACCTGGATGGAGTGGGACAGAGAAATTAACAATTACACAAGCTTAATACACTCCTTAAT
TGAAGAATCGCAAAACCAGCAAGAAAAGAATGAACAAGAATTATTGGAATTAGATAAATGGGCAAGTTTG
TGGAATTGGTTTAACATAACAAATTGGCTGTGGTATATAAAATTATTCATAATGATAGTAGGAGGCTTGG
TAGGTTTAAGAATAGTTTTTGCTGTACTTTCTATAGTGAATAGAGTTAGGCAGGGATATTCACCATTATC
GTTTCAGACCCACCTCCCAACCCCGAGGGGACCCGACAGGCCCGAAGGAATAGAAGAAGAAGGTGGAGAG
AGAGACAGAGACAGATCCATTCGATTAGTGAACGGATCGGCACTGCGTGCGCCAATTCTGCAGACAAATG
GCAGTATTCATCCACAATTTTAAAAGAAAAGGGGGGATTGGGGGGTACAGTGCAGGGGAAAGAATAGTAG
ACATAATAGCAACAGACATACAAACTAAAGAATTACAAAAACAAATTACAAAAATTCAAAATTTTCGGGT
TTATTACAGGGACAGGCTAGCCTCTAGGCGCCGGAATTGAAGATCTCCGCGGTTAATTAAAATGATACGG
CGACCACCGAGATCTGTCTTGATCTAGGAGCTACTCATCAACGGTCACATGTGAGGGCCTATTTCCCATG
ATTCCTTCATATTTGCATATACGATACAAGGCTGTTAGAGAGATAATTGGAATTAATTTGACTGTAAACA
CAAAGATATTAGTACAAAATACGTGACGTAGAAAGTAATAATTTCTTGGGTAGTTTGCAGTTTTAAAATT
ATGTTTTAAAATGGACTATCATATGCTTACCGTAACTTGAAAGTATTTCGATTTCTTGGCTTTATATATC
TTGTGGAAAGGACGAAACACCCGAGACGTCTACCGCACGTCGTCTCAGTTTAAGAGCTATGCTGGAAACA
GCATAGCAAGTTTAAATAAGGCTAGTCCGTTATCAACTTGAAAAAGTGGCACCGAGTCGGTGCTTTTTTG
TTTTAGAGCTAGAAATAGCAAGTTAAAATAAGGCTAGTCCGTTTTTAGCGCGTGCGCCAATTCTGCAGAC
AAATGGCTCTAGAGGTACCCGTTAAGATCGGAAGAGCACACGTCTGAACTCCAGTCACAAAATTATCTCG
TATGCCGTCTTATGCTTGTTAATTAACAATTGACGCGTAATTCTACCGGCTAGCGATCTAATTCTACCGG
GTAGGGGAGGCGCTTTTCCCAAGGCAGTCTGGAGCATGCGCTTTAGCAGCCCCGCTGGGCACTTGGCGCT
ACACAAGTGGCCTCTGGCCTCGCACACATTCCACATCCACCGGTAGGCGCCAACCGGCTCCGTTCTTTGG
TGGCCCCTTCGCGCCACCTTCTACTCCTCCCCTAGTCAGGAAGTTCCCCCCCGCCCCGCAGCTCGCGTCG
TGCAGGACGTGACAAATGGAAGTAGCACCTCTCACTAGTCTCGTGCAGATGGACAGCACCGCTGAGCAAT
GGAAGCGGGTAGGCCTTTGGGGCAGCGGCCAATAGCAGCTTTGCTCCTTCGCTTTCTGGGCTCAGAGGCT
GGGAAGGGGTGGGTCCGGGGGCGGGCTCAGGGGCGGGCTCAGGGGCGGGGCGGGCGCCCGAAGGTCCTCC
GGAGGCCCGGCATTCTGCACGCTTCAAAAGCGCACGTCTGCCGCGCTGTTCTCCTCTTCCTCATCTCCGG
GCCTTTCGACCTGCAGCCAGAATTCCACCATGGTGAGCAAGGGCGAGGAGCTGTTCACCGGGGTGGTGCC
CATCCTGGTCGAGCTGGACGGCGACGTAAACGGCCACAAGTTCAGCGTGTCTGGCGAGGGCGAGGGCGAT
GCCACCTACGGCAAGCTGACCCTGAAGTTCATCTGCACCACCGGCAAGCTGCCCGTGCCCTGGCCCACCC
TCGTGACCACCCTGACCTACGGCGTGCAGTGCTTCAGCCGCTACCCCGACCACATGAAGCAGCACGACTT
CTTCAAGTCCGCCATGCCCGAAGGCTACGTCCAGGAGCGCACCATCTTCTTCAAGGACGACGGCAACTAC
AAGACCCGCGCCGAGGTGAAGTTCGAGGGCGACACCCTGGTGAACCGCATCGAGCTGAAGGGCATCGACT
TCAAGGAGGACGGCAACATCCTGGGGCACAAGCTGGAGTACAACTACAACAGCCACAACGTCTATATCAT
GGCCGACAAGCAGAAGAACGGCATCAAGGCGAACTTCAAGATCCGCCACAACATCGAGGACGGCAGCGTG
CAGCTCGCCGACCACTACCAGCAGAACACCCCCATCGGCGACGGCCCCGTGCTGCTGCCCGACAACCACT
ACCTGAGCACCCAGTCCGCCCTGAGCAAAGACCCCAACGAGAAACGCGATCACATGGTCCTGCTGGAGTT
CGTGACCGCCGCCGGGATCACTCTCGGCATGGACGAGCTGTACAAGGGCAGCGGCGCCACCAACTTCAGC
CTGCTGAAGCAGGCCGGCGACGTGGAGGAGAACCCCGGCCCCATGATTGAACAAGATGGATTGCACGCAG
GTTCTCCGGCCGCTTGGGTGGAGAGGCTATTCGGCTATGACTGGGCACAACAGACAATCGGCTGCTCTGA
TGCCGCCGTGTTCCGGCTGTCAGCGCAGGGGCGCCCGGTTCTTTTTGTCAAGACCGACCTGTCCGGTGCC
CTGAATGAACTGCAGGACGAGGCAGCGCGGCTATCGTGGCTGGCCACGACGGGCGTTCCTTGCGCAGCTG
TGCTCGACGTTGTCACTGAAGCGGGAAGGGACTGGCTGCTATTGGGCGAAGTGCCGGGGCAGGATCTCCT
GTCATCTCACCTTGCTCCTGCCGAGAAAGTATCCATCATGGCTGATGCAATGCGGCGGCTGCATACGCTT
GATCCGGCTACCTGCCCATTCGACCACCAAGCGAAACATCGCATCGAGCGAGCACGTACTCGGATGGAAG
CCGGTCTTGTCGATCAGGATGATCTGGACGAAGAGCATCAGGGGCTCGCGCCAGCCGAACTGTTCGCCAG
GCTCAAGGCGCGCATGCCCGACGGCGAGGATCTCGTCGTGACCCATGGCGATGCCTGCTTGCCGAATATC
ATGGTGGAAAATGGCCGCTTTTCTGGATTCATCGACTGTGGCCGGCTGGGTGTGGCGGACCGCTATCAGG
ACATAGCGTTGGCTACCCGTGATATTGCTGAAGAGCTTGGCGGCGAATGGGCTGACCGCTTCCTCGTGCT
TTACGGTATCGCCGCTCCCGATTCGCAGCGCATCGCCTTCTATCGCCTTCTTGACGAGTTCTTCTGAATT
CGATATCAAGCTTATCGGTAATCAACCTCTGGATTACAAAATTTGTGAAAGATTGACTGGTATTCTTAAC
TATGTTGCTCCTTTTACGCTATGTGGATACGCTGCTTTAATGCCTTTGTATCATGCTATTGCTTCCCGTA
TGGCTTTCATTTTCTCCTCCTTGTATAAATCCTGGTTGCTGTCTCTTTATGAGGAGTTGTGGCCCGTTGT
CAGGCAACGTGGCGTGGTGTGCACTGTGTTTGCTGACGCAACCCCCACTGGTTGGGGCATTGCCACCACC
TGTCAGCTCCTTTCCGGGACTTTCGCTTTCCCCCTCCCTATTGCCACGGCGGAACTCATCGCCGCCTGCC
TTGCCCGCTGCTGGACAGGGGCTCGGCTGTTGGGCACTGACAATTCCGTGGTGTTGTCGGGGAAATCATC
GTCCTTTCCTTGGCTGCTCGCCTGTGTTGCCACCTGGATTCTGCGCGGGACGTCCTTCTGCTACGTCCCT
TCGGCCCTCAATCCAGCGGACCTTCCTTCCCGCGGCCTGCTGCCGGCTCTGCGGCCTCTTCCGCGTCTTC
GCCTTCGCCCTCAGACGAGTCGGATCTCCCTTTGGGCCGCCTCCCCGCATCGATACCGTCGACCTCGAGA
CCTAGAAAAACATGGAGCAATCACAAGTAGCAATACAGCAGCTACCAATGCTGATTGTGCCTGGCTAGAA
GCACAAGAGGAGGAGGAGGTGGGTTTTCCAGTCACACCTCAGGTACCTTTAAGACCAATGACTTACAAGG
CAGCTGTAGATCTTAGCCACTTTTTAAAAGAAAAGGGGGGACTGGAAGGGCTAATTCACTCCCAACGAAG
ACAAGATATCCTTGATCTGTGGATCTACCACACACAAGGCTACTTCCCTGATTGGCAGAACTACACACCA
GGGCCAGGGATCAGATATCCACTGACCTTTGGATGGTGCTACAAGCTAGTACCAGTTGAGCAAGAGAAGG
TAGAAGAAGCCAATGAAGGAG
